Addgene plasmid #23378: pDONR223-SGK2
Depositing lab: William Hahn & David Root. Depositing organization: Dana-Farber Cancer Institute. Publication: COT drives resistance to RAF inhibition through MAP kinase pathway reactivation. Johannessen CM, Boehm JS, Kim SY, Thomas SR, Wardwell L, Johnson LA, Emery CM, Stransky N, Cogdill AP, Barretina J, Caponigro G, Hieronymus H, Murray RR, Salehi-Ashtiani K, Hill DE, Vidal M, Zhao JJ, Yang X, Alkan O, Kim S, Harris JL, Wilson CJ, Myer VE, Finan PM, Root DE, Roberts TM, Golub T, Flaherty KT, Dummer R, Weber BL, Sellers WR, Schlegel R, Wargo JA, Hahn WC, Garraway LA. Nature. 2010 Dec 16;468(7326):968-72. doi: 10.1038/nature09627 PubMed 21107320.
Backbone
  Vector backbone: pDONR223
  Backbone manufacturer: Invitrogen
  Backbone size w/o insert (bp): 5005
  Vector type: Gateway Donor vector
Growth in bacteria
  Bacterial resistance: Spectinomycin, 50 μg/mL
  Growth temperature: 37°C
  Growth strain: DH5alpha
  Copy number: High Copy
Gene/Insert
  Gene/Insert name: SGK2 (alt name: serum/glucocorticoid regulated kinase 2)
  Species: H. sapiens (human)
  Insert size (bp): 1104
  Entrez Gene: SGK2 (a.k.a. H-SGK2, dJ138B7.2)
  Cloning method: Gateway Cloning
  Sequencing primers: 5′ M13pUC-fwd; 3′ M13rev
Terms and licenses: Academic/Nonprofit Terms; Industry Terms: Not Available to Industry
Depositor comments: The ORF has no Stop codon. This design enables easy recombination into a destination vector to add an epitope tag of choice and Stop codon to the ORF. Do NOT use this plasmid directly for transfections. A set of 4 custom lentiviral vectors is available ( pLX301 (http://www.addgene.org/25895/) , pLX302 (http://www.addgene.org/25896/) , pLX303 (http://www.addgene.org/25897/) , pLX304 (http://www.addgene.org/25890/) ) to be used to express these ORFs in mammalian cells. These plasmids are not included in the kit and must be ordered separately.
How to cite: pDONR223-SGK2 was a gift from William Hahn & David Root (Addgene plasmid # 23378 ; http://n2t.net/addgene:23378 ; RRID:Addgene_23378)
