[The description below was written by a language model from this plasmid's Addgene catalogue record.]
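Description:
pDONR223-SGK2 is a Gateway entry clone built on the Invitrogen pDONR223 donor backbone (about 5 kb without insert), carrying the human SGK2 open reading frame, which encodes serum/glucocorticoid regulated kinase 2. The insert is about 1.1 kb and was introduced by Gateway recombination. The plasmid is maintained in E. coli as a high-copy construct under spectinomycin selection. No feature table accompanies the record, so the origin of replication and the exact recombination sites flanking the insert are not listed. As a general matter, an ORF recombined into a pDONR vector ends up flanked by attL sites that allow transfer into attR-containing destination vectors by an LR reaction. M13 forward and reverse primer sites on either side of the insert are used for sequence verification.

The ORF was deliberately cloned without a stop codon. This "open" configuration lets it be recombined in frame into a destination vector that supplies a C-terminal epitope tag and the terminating stop codon, so the user can choose the tag. The record names no promoter driving SGK2, and the depositors state explicitly that the plasmid should not be transfected directly. It serves as a shuttle or storage clone rather than an expression construct. For mammalian expression, the depositors point to a companion set of four lentiviral Gateway destination vectors (pLX301 to pLX304), which are obtained separately. The clone belongs to a kit of kinase ORFs, and the associated publication concerns resistance to RAF inhibition through MAP kinase pathway reactivation, which is consistent with use in gain-of-function kinase expression screens and follow-up studies of SGK2.
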