>Addgene plasmid #23378 | pDONR223-SGK2 | depositor partial sequence | sequence record 10981 | Author sequence
ATGAACTCTAGCCCAGCTGGGACCCCAAGTCCACAGCCCTCCAGGGCCAATGGGAACATCAACCTGGGGC
CTTCAGCCAACCCAAATGCCCAGCCCACGGACTTCGACTTCCTCAAAGTCATCGGCAAAGGGAACTACGG
GAAGGTCCTACTGGCCAAGCGCAAGTCTGATGGGGCGTTCTATGCAGTGAAGGTACTACAGAAAAAGTCC
ATCTTAAAGAAGAAAGAGCAGAGCCACATCATGGCAGAGCGCAGTGTGCTTCTGAAGAACGTGCGGCACC
CCTTCCTCGTGGGCCTGCGCTACTCCTTCCAGACACCTGAGAAGCTCTACTTCGTGCTCGACTATGTCAA
CGGGGGAGAGCTCTTCTTCCACCTGCAGCGGGAGCGCCGGTTCCTGGAGCCCCGGGCCAGGTTCTACGCT
GCTGAGGTGGCCAGCGCCATTGGCTACCTGCACTCCCTCAACATCATTTACAGGGATCTGAAACCAGAGA
ACATTCTCTTGGACTGCCAGGGACACGTGGTGCTGACGGATTTTGGCCTCTGCAAGGAAGGTGTAGAGCC
TGAAGACACCACATCCACATTCTGTGGTACCCCTGAGTACTTGGCACCTGAAGTGCTTCGGAAAGAGCCT
TATGATCGAGCAGTGGACTGGTGGTGCTTGGGGGCAGTCCTCTACGAGATGCTCCATGGCCTGCCGCCCT
TCTACAGCCAAGATGTATCCCAGATGTATGAGAACATTCTGCACCAGCCGCTACAGATCCCCGGAGGCCG
GACAGTGGCCGCCTGTGACCTCCTGCAAAGCCTTCTCCACAAGGACCAGAGGCAGCGGCTGGGCTCCAAA
GCAGACTTTCTTGAGATTAAGAACCATGTATTCTTCAGCCCCATAAACTGGGATGACCTGTACCACAAGA
GGCTAACTCCACCCTTCAACCCAAATGTGACAGGACCTGCTGACTTGAAGCATTTTGACCCAGAGTTCAC
CCAGGAAGCTGTGTCCAAGTCCATTGGCTGTACCCCTGACACTGTGGCCAGCAGCTCTGGGGCCTCAAGT
GCATTCCTGGGATTTTCTTATGCGCCAGAGGATGATGACATCTTGGATTGCTTG
