>Addgene plasmid #23378 | pDONR223-SGK2 | addgene partial sequence | sequence record 29230 | 23378 with M13pUC-fwd
AGCTCGGGCCCAATAATGATTTTATTTTGACTGATAGTGACCTGTTCGTTGCAACAAATTGATGAGCAAT
GCTTTTTTATAATGCCAACTTTGTACAAAAAAGTTGGCACCATGAACTCTAGCCCAGCTGGGACCCCAAG
TCCACAGCCCTCCAGGGCCAATGGGAACATCAACCTGGGGCCTTCAGCCAACCCAAATGCCCAGCCCACG
GACTTCGACTTCCTCAAAGTCATCGGCAAAGGGAACTACGGGAAGGTCCTACTGGCCAAGCGCAAGTCTG
ATGGGGCGTTCTATGCAGTGAAGGTACTACAGAAAAAGTCCATCTTAAAGAAGAAAGAGCAGAGCCACAT
CATGGCAGAGCGCAGTGTGCTTCTGAAGAACGTGCGGCACCCCTTCCTCGTGGGCCTGCGCTACTCCTTC
CAGACACCTGAGAAGCTCTACTTCGTGCTCGACTATGTCAACGGGGGAGAGCTCTTCTTCCACCTGCAGC
GGGAGCGCCGGTTCCTGGAGCCCCGGGCCAGGTTCTACGCTGCTGAGGTGGCCAGCGCCATTGGCTACCT
GCACTCCCTCAACATCATTTACAGGGATCTGAAACCAGAGAACATTCTCTTGGACTGCCAGGGACAC
